>Addgene plasmid #197715 | pMC-6-BeYDV-Rep-RepA-9 | addgene full sequence | sequence record 391066 | Addgene NGS Result
GTCAGTGAGCGAGGAAGCGGAAGAGCGCCCAATACGCAAACCGCCTCTCCCCGCGCGTTGGCCGATTCAT
TAATCACTCTGTGGTCTCAAATGCCTTCTGCTAGTAAGAACTTCAGACTCCAATCTAAATATGTTTTCCT
TACCTATCCCAAGTGCTCATCTCAAAGAGATGATTTATTCCAGTTTCTCTGGGAGAAACTCACACCTTTT
CTTATTTTCTTCCTTGGTGTTGCTTCTGAGCTTCATCAAGATGGCACTACCCACTATCATGCTCTTCTCC
AGCTTGATAAAAAACCTTGTATTAGGGATCCTTCTTTTTTCGATTTTGAAGGAAATCACCCTAATATCCA
GCCAGCTAGAAACTCTAAACAAGTCCTTGATTACATATCAAAGGACGGAGATATTAAAACCAGAGGAGAT
TTCCGAGATCATAAGGTTTCTCCTCGCAAATCTGACGCACGATGGAGAACTATTATCCAGACTGCAACGT
CTAAGGAGGAATATCTTGACATGATCAAGGAAGAATTCCCTCATGAATGGGCAACAAAGCTTCAATGGCT
GGAATATTCAGCCAACAAATTATTCCCTCCACAACCTGAACCGTATGTGTCGCCCTTCACAGAATCAGAT
CTTCGCTGCCACGAAGATCTACACTCCTGGAGGGAAACCCATCTATACCATGTAAGCATAGACGCTTATA
CTTACATACATCCTGTCTCATACCAACAAGCTCAATCTGACCTTGAATGGATGGCCGATTTAACAAGGAC
AATGGAAGGAATGGAATCCGACACCCCAGCCTCTACATCTGCGGACCAACTCGTACCGGAAAGACCACCT
GGGCTAGAAGTCTCGGACGACACAACTATTGGAACGGTACCATCGATTTCACCAACTACGATGAACACGC
CACCTATAATATCATCGACGACATCCCCTTCAAGTTCGTCCCATTGTGGAAGCAATTAATAGGTTGCCAG
TCTGATTTCACTGTCAACCCTAAATATGGAAAAAAGAAGAAAATAAAAGGTGGGATCCCTTCTATAATTC
TTTGCAATCCTGACGAGGACTGGATGTTATCAATGACAAGTCAACAGAAGGATTACTTTAAAGATAATTG
CGTCACCCACTACATGTGTGACGGGGAGACTTTTTTTGCTCGGGAATCGTCGAGTCACTGAGCTTTGAGA
CCACGAAGTGGCTCTTCAGTGGACGAAAGGGCCTCGTGATACGCCTATTTTTATAGGTTAATGTCATGAT
AATAATGGTTTCTTAGACGTCAGGTGGCACTTTTCGGGGAAATGTGCGCGGAACCCCTATTTGTTTATTT
TTCTAAATACATTCAAATATGTATCCGCTCATGAGACAATAACCCTGATAAATGCTTCAATAATATTGAA
AAAGGAAGAGTATGCGCTCACGCAACTGGTCCAGAACCTTGACCGAACGCAGCGGTGGTAACGGCGCAGT
GGCGGTTTTCATGGCTTGTTATGACTGTTTTTTTTTGGGGTACAGTCTATGCCTCGGGCATCCAAGCAGC
AAGCGCGTTACGCCGTGGGTCGATGTTTGATGTTATGGAGCAGCAACGATGTTACGCAGCAGGGCAGTCG
CCCTAAAACAAAGTTAAACATCATGAGGGAAGCGGTGATCGCCGAAGTATCGACTCAACTATCAGAGGTA
GTTGGCGTCATCGAGCGCCATCTCGAACCGACGTTGCTGGCCGTACATTTGTACGGCTCCGCAGTGGATG
GCGGCCTGAAGCCACACAGCGATATTGATTTGCTGGTTACGGTGACCGTAAGGCTTGATGAAACAACGCG
GCGAGCTTTGATCAACGACCTTTTGGAAACTTCGGCTTCCCCTGGAGAGAGCGAGATTCTCCGCGCTGTA
GAAGTCACCATTGTTGTGCACGACGACATCATTCCGTGGCGTTATCCAGCTAAGCGCGAACTGCAATTTG
GAGAATGGCAGCGCAATGACATTCTTGCAGGTATCTTCGAGCCAGCCACGATCGACATTGATCTGGCTAT
CTTGCTGACAAAAGCAAGAGAACATAGCGTTGCCTTGGTAGGTCCAGCGGCGGAGGAACTCTTTGATCCG
GTTCCTGAACAGGATCTATTTGAGGCGCTAAATGAAACCTTAACGCTATGGAACTCGCCGCCCGACTGGG
CTGGCGATGAGCGAAATGTAGTGCTTACGTTGTCCCGCATTTGGTACAGCGCAGTAACCGGCAAAATCGC
GCCGAAGGATGTCGCTGCCGACTGGGCAATGGAGCGCCTGCCGGCCCAGTATCAGCCCGTCATACTTGAA
GCTAGACAGGCTTATCTTGGACAAGAAGAAGATCGCTTGGCCTCGCGCGCAGATCAGTTGGAAGAATTTG
TCCATTACGTAAAAGGCGAGATCACCAAGGTAGTCGGCAAATAACTGTCAGACCAAGTTTACTCATATAT
ACTTTAGATTGATTTAAAACTTCATTTTTAATTTAAAAGGATCTAGGTGAAGATCCTTTTTGATAATCTC
ATGACCAAAATCCCTTAACGTGAGTTTTCGTTCCACTGAGCGTCAGACCCCGTAGAAAAGATCAAAGGAT
CTTCTTGAGATCCTTTTTTTCTGCGCGTAATCTGCTGCTTGCAAACAAAAAAACCACCGCTACCAGCGGT
GGTTTGTTTGCCGGATCAAGAGCTACCAACTCTTTTTCCGAAGGTAACTGGCTTCAGCAGAGCGCAGATA
CCAAATACTGTTCTTCTAGTGTAGCCGTAGTTAGGCCACCACTTCAAGAACTCTGTAGCACCGCCTACAT
ACCTCGCTCTGCTAATCCTGTTACCAGTGGCTGCTGCCAGTGGCGATAAGTCGTGTCTTACCGGGTTGGA
CTCAAGACGATAGTTACCGGATAAGGCGCAGCGGTCGGGCTGAACGGGGGGTTCGTGCACACAGCCCAGC
TTGGAGCGAACGACCTACACCGAACTGAGATACCTACAGCGTGAGCTATGAGAAAGCGCCACGCTTCCCG
AAGGGAGAAAGGCGGACAGGTATCCGGTAAGCGGCAGGGTCGGAACAGGAGAGCGCACGAGGGAGCTTCC
AGGGGGAAACGCCTGGTATCTTTATAGTCCTGTCGGGTTTCGCCACCTCTGACTTGAGCGTCGATTTTTG
TGATGCTCGTCAGGGGGGCGGAGCCTATGGAAAAACGCCAGCAACGCGGCCTTTTTACGGTTCCTGGCCT
TTTGCTGGCCTTTTGCTCACATGTTCTTTCCTGCGTTATCCCCTGATTCTGTGGATAACCGTATTACCGC
CTTTGAGTGAGCTGATACCGCTCGCCGCAGCCGAACGACCGAGCGCAGCGA
Features (pLannotate 1.2.2; 8 found; start..end, strand, type, name):
      1..23      +  rep_origin     RSF ori (fragment): Plasmids containing the RSF 1030 origin of replication can be propagated in E. coli cells that contain additional plasmids with compatible origins.
     25..74      +  CDS            lacI (fragment): lac repressor; lacI; The lac repressor binds to the lac operator to inhibit transcription in E. coli. This inhibition can be relieved by adding lactose or isopropyl-β-D-thiogalactopyranoside (IPTG).
     91..966     +  CDS            REPA_BEYDV: Experimental evidence at protein level: Swiss-Prot protein existence level 1. Implicated in enhancement of V-sense gene expression. Acts a an inhibitor of C-sense gene transcription. From Bean yellow dwarf virus (BeYDV).
   1307..1411    +  promoter       AmpR promoter: bla
   1402..1482    -  CDS            int (fragment): INT2_ECOLX - Protein inferred from homology: Swiss-Prot protein existence level 3. Putative integrase believed to be involved in the insertion of antibiotic resistance genes into plasmids and transposons. From Escherichia coli.
   1570..1626    +  CDS            GmR (fragment): gentamycin acetyltransferase; aacC1; confers resistance to gentamycin
   1633..2421    +  CDS            aadA: S3AD_ECOLX - Experimental evidence at protein level: Swiss-Prot protein existence level 1. Mediates bacterial resistance to the antibiotics streptomycin and spectinomycin. From Escherichia coli.
   2595..3183    +  rep_origin     ori: high-copy-number ColE1/pMB1/pBR322/pUC origin of replication
