[The description below was written by a language model from this plasmid's Addgene catalogue record and pLannotate feature annotations shown in this document.]
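Description:
pMC-6-BeYDV-Rep-RepA-9 is a small (about 3.3 kb) Phytobrick/MoClo Level 0 part plasmid from a modular toolkit for plant genome engineering. It was built in the self-made pMC-1-ccdB-6 backbone, where the part presumably replaced a ccdB counter-selection cassette, as the backbone name suggests. It is a storage and donor vector for E. coli, not a plant transformation vector in its own right. Propagation relies on a high-copy ColE1/pUC-type origin, and selection uses the aadA gene, which confers spectinomycin (and streptomycin) resistance and lies downstream of an annotated AmpR (bla) promoter. The short annotated fragments of an RSF origin, lacI, an integrase and a gentamicin resistance gene appear to be remnants or chance matches, not functional elements.

The insert is a 1,096 bp segment from Bean yellow dwarf virus carrying the native Rep/RepA open reading frames. The feature table annotates only the RepA coding region. In this mastrevirus, the full-length Rep is produced from the same overlapping region by splicing, so retaining the native arrangement is consistent with expressing both proteins. Rep initiates rolling-circle replication of geminiviral replicons, and RepA modulates viral gene expression.

No plant promoter or terminator is annotated, which fits a Level 0 part that supplies a single element. The "6" and "9" in the name probably denote the flanking assembly positions, though the record does not define them or the cloning sites. The part is intended for Golden Gate assembly into higher-level transcriptional units, for example to build BeYDV-based replicon systems that amplify cargo DNA in plant cells.
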