Addgene plasmid #197715: pMC-6-BeYDV-Rep-RepA-9
Purpose: Phytobrick (MoClo) Level 0 Part
Depositing lab: Daniel Voytas. Depositing organization: University of Minnesota. Publication: An extensible vector toolkit and parts library for advanced engineering of plant genomes. Chamness JC, Kumar J, Cruz AJ, Rhuby E, Holum MJ, Cody JP, Tibebu R, Gamo ME, Starker CG, Zhang F, Voytas DF. Plant Genome. 2023 Mar 9:e20312. doi: 10.1002/tpg2.20312. PubMed 36896468.
Backbone
  Vector backbone: pMC-1-ccdB-6
  Backbone manufacturer: Self-made
  Vector type: Plant Expression
Growth in bacteria
  Bacterial resistance: Spectinomycin, 50 μg/mL
  Growth temperature: 37°C
  Growth strain: DH5alpha
  Copy number: High Copy
Gene/Insert
  Gene/Insert name: BeYDV Rep/RepA proteins: native ORFs
  Species: Bean Yellow Dwarf Virus
  Insert size (bp): 1096
  Cloning method: Restriction Enzyme; 5′ cloning site Unknown (unknown if destroyed)
Terms and licenses: Academic/Nonprofit Terms; Industry Terms: Not Available to Industry
Depositor comments: Please visit https://doi.org/10.1101/2022.10.15.511792 for bioRxiv preprint.
How to cite: pMC-6-BeYDV-Rep-RepA-9 was a gift from Daniel Voytas (Addgene plasmid # 197715 ; http://n2t.net/addgene:197715 ; RRID:Addgene_197715)
